LOCUS       Exported 6172 bp ds-DNA circular SYN 13-MAY-2021
DEFINITION  Yeast Expression plasmid for SARS-CoV-2 nsp9.
ACCESSION   .
VERSION     .
KEYWORDS    pGBW-m4046558
SOURCE      synthetic DNA construct
  ORGANISM  synthetic DNA construct
REFERENCE   1 (bases 1 to 6172)
  TITLE     SARS-CoV-2 protein Yeast expression constructs, tagged, for protein
            expression and/or purification
REFERENCE   2 (bases 1 to 6172)
  AUTHORS   .
  TITLE     Direct Submission
  JOURNAL   Exported May 13, 2021 from SnapGene Server 1.1.58
            http://www.snapgene.com
FEATURES             Location/Qualifiers
     source          1..6172
                     /organism="synthetic DNA construct"
                     /mol_type="other DNA"
     promoter        10..417
                     /gene="S. cerevisiae TEF1"
                     /label=TEF1 promoter
                     /note="promoter for EF-1-alpha"
     CDS             767..784
                     /codon_start=1
                     /product="thrombin recognition and cleavage site"
                     /label=thrombin site
                     /translation="LVPRGS"
     primer_bind     complement(1927..1945)
                     /label=CYC1
                     /note="CYC1 transcription termination signal, reverse
                     primer"
     CDS             2296..3099
                     /codon_start=1
                     /gene="S. cerevisiae URA3"
                     /product="orotidine-5'-phosphate decarboxylase, required
                     for uracil biosynthesis"
                     /label=URA3
                     /note="yeast auxotrophic marker, counterselectable with
                     5-fluoroorotic acid (5-FOA)"
                     /translation="MSKATYKERAATHPSPVAAKLFNIMHEKQTNLCASLDVRTTKELL
                     ELVEALGPKICLLKTHVDILTDFSMEGTVKPLKALSAKYNFLLFEDRKFADIGNTVKLQ
                     YSAGVYRIAEWADITNAHGVVGPGIVSGLKQAAEEVTKEPRGLLMLAELSCKGSLSTGE
                     YTKGTVDIAKSDKDFVIGFIAQRDMGGRDEGYDWLIMTPGVGLDDKGDALGQQYRTVDD
                     VVSTGSDIIIVGRGLFAKGRDAKVEGERYRKAGWEAYLRRCGQQN"
     rep_origin      3182..4164
                     /label=2u ori
                     /note="yeast 2u plasmid origin of replication"
     terminator      4242..4271
                     /label=T3Te terminator
                     /note="phage T3 early transcription terminator"
     rep_origin      4293..4880
                     /direction=RIGHT
                     /label=ori
                     /note="high-copy-number ColE1/pMB1/pBR322/pUC origin of
                     replication"
     terminator      4892..4919
                     /label=T7Te terminator
                     /note="phage T7 early transcription terminator"
     CDS             complement(4943..5134)
                     /codon_start=1
                     /gene="rop"
                     /product="Rop protein, which maintains plasmids at low copy
                     number"
                     /label=rop
                     /translation="MTKQEKTALNMARFIRSQTLTLLEKLNELDADEQADICESLHDHA
                     DELYRSCLARFGDDGENL"
     CDS             complement(5135..5995)
                     /codon_start=1
                     /gene="bla"
                     /product="beta-lactamase"
                     /label=AmpR
                     /note="confers resistance to ampicillin, carbenicillin, and
                     related antibiotics"
                     /translation="MSIQHFRVALIPFFAAFCLPVFAHPETLVKVKDAEDQLGARVGYI
                     ELDLNSGKILESLRPEERFPMMSTFKVLLCGAVLSRIDAGQEQLGRRIHYSQNDLVEYS
                     PVTEKHLTDGMTVRELCSAAITMSDNTAANLLLATIGGPKELTAFLHNMGDHVTRLDRW
                     EPELNEAIPNDERDTTMPVAMATTLRKLLTGELLTLASRQQLIDWMEADKVAGSLLRSA
                     LPAGWFIADKSGAGERGSRGIIAALGPDGKPSRIVVIYTTGSQATMDERNRQIAEIGAS
                     LIKHW"
     primer_bind     5758..5777
                     /label=Amp-R
                     /note="Ampicillin resistance gene, reverse primer"
     promoter        complement(5996..6098)
                     /label=cat promoter
                     /note="promoter of the E. coli cat gene encoding
                     chloramphenicol acetyltransferase"
     terminator      6099..6130
                     /label=tonB terminator
                     /note="bidirectional E. coli tonB-P14 transcription
                     terminator"
ORIGIN
        1 gcggccgccc cacacaccat agcttcaaaa tgtttctact ccttttttac tcttccagat
       61 tttctcggac tccgcgcatc gccgtaccac ttcaaaacac ccaagcacag catactaaat
      121 ttcccctctt tcttcctcta gggtgtcgtt aattacccgt actaaaggtt tggaaaagaa
      181 aaaagagacc gcctcgtttc tttttcttcg tcgaaaaagg caataaaaat ttttatcacg
      241 tttctttttc ttgaaaattt ttttttttga tttttttctc tttcgatgac ctcccattga
      301 tatttaagtt aataaacggt cttcaatttc tcaagtttca gtttcatttt tcttgttcta
      361 ttacaacttt ttttacttct tgctcattag aaagaaagca tagcaatcta atctaagttt
      421 taattacaaa atgaatgagc ttagtcctgt tgcactacga cagatgtctt gtgctgccgg
      481 tactacacaa actgcttgca ctgatgacaa tgcgttagct tactacaaca caacaaaggg
      541 aggtaggttt gtacttgcac tgttatccga tttacaggat ttgaaatggg ctagattccc
      601 taagagtgat ggaactggta ctatctatac agaactggaa ccaccttgta ggtttgttac
      661 agacacacct aaaggtccta aagtgaagta tttatacttt attaaaggat taaacaacct
      721 aaatagaggt atggtacttg gtagtttagc tgccacagta cgtctactcg tgccgagagg
      781 ttctaaaatc gaggaaggta agctagtcat ttggataaat ggagataagg gttacaacgg
      841 tttggcagaa gtaggcaaga aatttgaaaa ggacacaggt atcaaggtga cggttgaaca
      901 tccagacaag ttagaagaaa aattccctca agttgctgct actggtgatg gtcccgacat
      961 tattttctgg gcccacgatc gttttggtgg atatgctcag tcaggtttgc tggctgagat
     1021 caccccagac aaggccttcc aagataaatt gtacccattc acttgggatg ctgtcagata
     1081 caacggtaag cttatagcat atccaattgc tgttgaagcc ttatcgttga tctacaataa
     1141 ggacttgtta cctaacccac caaagacatg ggaagaaatt ccagctttgg ataaagagct
     1201 aaaggccaag ggaaaaagcg ctttgatgtt taacttacaa gaaccttatt tcacctggcc
     1261 attaatcgct gctgacggtg gttacgcatt taaatacgaa aacggtaagt atgacattaa
     1321 ggatgtcggc gttgataatg ctggtgcaaa ggctggtttg accttcttgg ttgatttaat
     1381 aaagaataaa cacatgaacg ctgacactga ctactctatc gccgaagccg ctttcaacaa
     1441 gggtgaaact gctatgacca taaatggtcc atgggcctgg agtaacattg atacttctaa
     1501 agtaaactat ggtgtcactg ttttgcctac attcaaaggc caaccatcca agccctttgt
     1561 cggtgttcta tccgctggca tcaatgctgc ttctccaaac aaggagctag ctaaagaatt
     1621 tttggaaaat tacttgttaa ctgacgaagg tttggaggcc gttaacaagg acaagccatt
     1681 gggtgctgtc gctttgaaat cttacgaaga agaattggct aaggatccca gaattgccgc
     1741 taccatggag aacgcccaaa agggtgaaat tatgccaaac atcccacaaa tgtcagcctt
     1801 ctggtacgca gttaggactg ccgtgattaa tgctgcttcc ggtagacaaa ccgtcgacga
     1861 agcattaaaa gatgctcaaa cgtaaacagg ccccttttcc tttgtcgata tcatgtaatt
     1921 agttatgtca cgcttacatt cacgccctcc tcccacatcc gctctaaccg aaaaggaagg
     1981 agttagacaa cctgaagtct aggtccctat ttattttttt taatagttat gttagtatta
     2041 agaacgttat ttatatttca aatttttctt ttttttctgt acaaagcggc cgccgaacca
     2101 ctagtgcact gcagtacacg gtttccttga aatttttttg attcggtaat ctccgaacag
     2161 aaggaagaac gaaggaagga gcacagactt agattggtat atatacgcat atgtagtgtt
     2221 gaagaaacat gaaattgccc agtattctta acccaactgc acagaacaaa aacgtgcagg
     2281 aaacgaagat aaatcatgtc gaaagctaca tataaggaac gtgctgctac tcatcctagt
     2341 cctgttgctg ccaagctatt taatatcatg cacgaaaagc aaacaaactt gtgtgcttca
     2401 ttggatgttc gtaccaccaa ggaattactg gagttagttg aagcattagg tcccaaaatt
     2461 tgtttactaa aaacacatgt ggatatcttg actgattttt ccatggaggg cacagttaag
     2521 ccgctaaagg cattatccgc caagtacaat tttttactct tcgaggacag aaaatttgct
     2581 gacattggta atacagtcaa attgcagtac tctgcgggtg tatacagaat agcagaatgg
     2641 gcagacatta cgaatgcaca cggtgtggtg ggcccaggta ttgttagcgg tttgaagcag
     2701 gcggcagaag aagtaacaaa ggaacctaga ggccttttga tgttagcaga attgtcatgc
     2761 aagggctccc tatctactgg agaatatact aagggtactg ttgacattgc gaagagcgac
     2821 aaagattttg ttatcggctt tattgctcaa agagacatgg gtggaagaga tgaaggttac
     2881 gattggttga ttatgacacc cggtgtgggt ttagatgaca agggagatgc attgggtcaa
     2941 cagtatagaa ccgtggatga tgtggtttct acaggatctg acattattat tgttggaaga
     3001 ggactatttg caaagggaag ggatgctaag gtagagggtg aacgttacag aaaagcaggc
     3061 tgggaagcat atttgagaag atgcggccag caaaactaaa aaactgtatt ataagtaaat
     3121 gcatgtatac taaactcaca aattagagct tcaatttaat tatatcagtt attacccgag
     3181 taacgaagca tctgtgcttc attttgtaga acaaaaatgc aacgcgagag cgctaatttt
     3241 tcaaacaaag aatctgagct gcatttttac agaacagaaa tgcaacgcga aagcgctatt
     3301 ttaccaacga agaatctgtg cttcattttt gtaaaacaaa aatgcaacgc gagagcgcta
     3361 atttttcaaa caaagaatct gagctgcatt tttacagaac agaaatgcaa cgcgagagcg
     3421 ctattttacc aacaaagaat ctatacttct tttttgttct acaaaaatgc atcccgagag
     3481 cgctattttt ctaacaaagc atcttagatt actttttttc tcctttgtgc gctctataat
     3541 gcagtctctt gataactttt tgcactgtag gtccgttaag gttagaagaa ggctactttg
     3601 gtgtctattt tctcttccat aaaaaaagcc tgactccact tcccgcgttt actgattact
     3661 agcgaagctg cgggtgcatt ttttcaagat aaaggcatcc ccgattatat tctataccga
     3721 tgtggattgc gcatactttg tgaacagaaa gtgatagcgt tgatgattct tcattggtca
     3781 gaaaattatg aacggtttct tctattttgt ctctatatac tacgtatagg aaatgtttac
     3841 attttcgtat tgttttcgat tcactctatg aatagttctt actacaattt ttttgtctaa
     3901 agagtaatac tagagataaa cataaaaaat gtagaggtcg agtttagatg caagttcaag
     3961 gagcgaaagg tggatgggta ggttatatag ggatatagca cagagatata tagcaaagag
     4021 atacttttga gcaatgtttg tggaagcggt attcgcaata ttttagtagc tcgttacagt
     4081 ccggtgcgtt tttggttttt tgaaagtgcg tcatcagagc gcttttggtt ttcaaaagcg
     4141 ctctgaagtt cctatacttt ctagctagag aataggaact tcccgagcgg ccgcgtgtta
     4201 caagcttgac tccagcgtaa ctggactgca atcaactcac tggctcacct tcacgggtgg
     4261 gcctttcttc ggtagaaaat caaaggatct tcttgagatc ctttttttct gcgcgtaatc
     4321 tgctgcttgc aaacaaaaaa accaccgcta ccagcggtgg tttgtttgcc ggatcaagag
     4381 ctaccaactc tttttccgag gtaactggct tcagcagagc gcagatacca aatactgttc
     4441 ttctagtgta gccgtagtta ggccaccact tcaagaactc tgtagcaccg cctacatacc
     4501 tcgctctgct aatcctgtta ccagtggctg ctgccagtgg cgataagtcg tgtcttaccg
     4561 ggttggactc aagacgatag ttaccggata aggcgcagcg gtcgggctga acggggggtt
     4621 cgtgcacaca gcccagcttg gagcgaacga cctacaccga actgagatac ctacagcgtg
     4681 agctatgaga aagcgccacg cttcccgaag ggagaaaggc ggacaggtat ccggtaagcg
     4741 gcagggtcgg aacaggagag cgcacgaggg agcttccagg ggtaaacgcc tggtatcttt
     4801 atagtcctgt cgggtttcgc cacctctgac ttgagcatcg atttttgtga tgctcgtcag
     4861 gggggcggag cctatggaaa aacgccagca acgcagaaag gcccacccga aggtgagcca
     4921 ggtgattaca tttgggccct catcagaggt tttcaccgtc atcaccgaaa cgcgcgaggc
     4981 agctgcggta aagctcatca gcgtggtcgt gaagcgattc acagatgtct gcctgttcat
     5041 ccgcgtccag ctcgttgagt ttctccagaa gcgttaatgt ctggcttctg ataaagcggg
     5101 ccatgttaag ggcggttttt tcctgtttgg tcacttacca atgcttaatc agtgaggcac
     5161 ctatctcagc gatctgtcta tttcgttcat ccatagttgc ctgactcccc gtcgtgtaga
     5221 taactacgat gcgggagggc ttaccatctg gccccagtgc tgcaatgata ccgcgagacc
     5281 cacgctcacc ggctccagat ttatcagcaa taaaccagcc agccgggagg gccgagcgca
     5341 gaagtgatcc tgcaacttta tccgcctcca tccagtctat taattgttgc cgggaagcta
     5401 gagtaagtag ttcgccagtt aatagtttgc gcaacgttgt tgccattgct acaggcatcg
     5461 tggtgtcacg ctcgtcgttt ggtatggctt cattcagctc cggttcccaa cgatcaaggc
     5521 gagttacatg atcccccatg ttgtgcaaaa aagcggttag ctccttcggt cctccgatcg
     5581 ttgccagaag taagttggcc gcagtgttat cactcatggt tatggcagca ctgcataatt
     5641 ctcttactgt catgccatcc gtgagatgct tttctgtgac tggtgagtac tcaaccaagt
     5701 cattctgaga atagtgtatg cggcgaccga gttgctcttg cccggcgtca atacgggata
     5761 ataccgcgcc acatagcaga actttaaaag tgctcatcat tggaaaacgt tcttcggggc
     5821 gtaaactctc aaggatctta ccgctgttga gatccagttc gatgtaaccc actcgtgcac
     5881 ccaactgatc ttcagcatct tttactttca ccagcgtttc tgggtgagca aaaacaggaa
     5941 ggcaaaatgc cgcaaaaaag ggaataaggg cgacacggaa atgttgaata ctcattttag
     6001 cttccttagc tcctgaaaat ctcgataact caaaaaatac gcccggtagt gatcttattt
     6061 cattatggtg aaagttggaa cctcttacgt gccgatcaag tcaaaagcct ccggtcggag
     6121 gcttttgact ttctgctatg gaggtcaggt atgatttaaa tggtcagtta ga
//
