[The description below was written by a language model from this plasmid's Addgene catalogue record and the feature table of its GenBank file.]
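Description:
pGBW-m4046558 is an episomal yeast expression plasmid, built by gene synthesis, for producing the SARS-CoV-2 non-structural protein nsp9, a mature cleavage product of the ORF1ab polyprotein. It is an E. coli–S. cerevisiae shuttle vector. In bacteria it replicates from a ColE1/pUC-type origin and is selected with ampicillin through a beta-lactamase gene that the annotation places under a cat promoter. A rop-annotated reading frame lies directly adjacent to AmpR, although the catalogue lists the plasmid as high copy. Short phage T3Te and T7Te terminators and a tonB terminator flank the bacterial modules, presumably to insulate them from read-through transcription. In yeast, the 2µ origin maintains the plasmid at multiple copies. URA3 allows selection in uracil auxotrophs and counterselection with 5-FOA.

The expression cassette is driven by the strong constitutive TEF1 promoter. The wild-type nsp9 coding sequence (about 330 bp) is not annotated as a feature, but it fits the gap between the promoter and the annotated thrombin recognition site. According to the catalogue, that site links nsp9 to a C-terminal maltose-binding protein tag carried on the backbone. MBP is also unannotated and would occupy the region between the thrombin site and the CYC1 termination signal, which is marked only by a primer-binding site. This design allows affinity purification of the fusion protein, followed by thrombin cleavage to release nsp9. The plasmid belongs to a set of tagged SARS-CoV-2 protein constructs intended for expression and purification in yeast. The depositor notes that the sequencing used for quality control may not cover the whole plasmid.
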