Addgene plasmid #149114: pGBW-m4046558
Purpose: Yeast Expression plasmid for SARS-CoV-2 nsp9
Depositing lab: Ginkgo Bioworks & Benjie Chen. Depositing organization: Ginkgo Bioworks.
Backbone
  Vector backbone: AmpR; 2u URA3
  Backbone size w/o insert (bp): 4078
  Vector type: Yeast Expression
  Selectable markers: URA3
Growth in bacteria
  Bacterial resistance: Ampicillin, 100 μg/mL
  Growth temperature: 37°C
  Growth strain: DH5alpha
  Copy number: High Copy
Gene/Insert
  Gene/Insert name: SARS-CoV-2 nsp9
  Species: S. cerevisiae (budding yeast); Severe acute respiratory syndrome coronavirus 2
  Insert size (bp): 332
  Mutation: wt
  Entrez Gene: ORF1ab (a.k.a. GU280_gp01)
  Promoter: pTEF1
  Tag / fusion protein: Cleavable thrombin;MBP (C terminal on backbone)
  Cloning method: Unknown
Resource information
  A portion of this plasmid was derived from a plasmid made by: GinkgoBioworks
Depositor comments: NCBI Reference Sequence: YP_009725305.1. Created by gene synthesis with Not1 site. NGS used for QC was performed by Ginkgo and may not fully cover the entire plasmid.
How to cite: pGBW-m4046558 was a gift from Ginkgo Bioworks & Benjie Chen (Addgene plasmid # 149114 ; http://n2t.net/addgene:149114 ; RRID:Addgene_149114)
